>Addgene plasmid #219677 | pJP_Rep00 | addgene full sequence | sequence record 440004 | Addgene Long Read Sequencing Result
ACTTAGAAGTGAGTATGAGTACCCTGTTTTTTCTCATGTTCAGGCAGGGATGTTCTCACCTGAGCTTAGA
ACCTTTACCAAAGGTGATGCGGAGAGATGGGTAAGCACAACCAAAAAAGCCAGTGATTCTGCATTCTGGC
TTGAGGTTGAAGGTAATTCCATGACCGCACCAACAGGCTCCAAGCCAAGCTTTCCTGACGGAATGTTAAT
TCTCGTTGACCCTGAGCAGGCTGTTGAGCCAGGTGATTTCTGCATAGCCAGACTTGGGGGTGATGAGTTT
ACCTTCAAGAAACTGATCAGGGATAGCGGTCAGGTGTTTTTACAACCACTAAACCCACAGTACCCAATGA
TCCCATGCAATGAGAGTTGTTCCGTTGTGGGGAAAGTTATCGCTAGTCAGTGGCCTGAAGAGACGTTTGG
CGCAGCAAACGACGAAAACTACGCTTTAGCAGCTTGATCTAGAGGATCCCATGGTACGCGTGCTAGAGGC
ATCAAATAAAACGAAAGGCTCAGTCGAAAGACTGGGCCTTTCGTTTTATCTGTTGTTTGTCGGTGAACGC
TCTCCTGAGTAGGACAAATCCGCCGCCCTAGACCTAGGGTACGGGTTTTGCTGCCCGCAAACGGGCTGTT
CTGGTGTTGCTAGTTTGTTATCAGAATCGCAGATCCGGCTTCAGCCGGTTTGCCGGCTGAAAGCGCTATT
TCTTCCAGAATTGCCATGATTTTTTCCCCACGGGAGGCGTCACTGGCTCCCGTGTTGTCGGCAGCTTTGA
TTCGATAAGCAGCATCGCCTGTTTCAGGCTGTCTATGTGTGACTGTTGAGCTGTAACAAGTTGTCTCAGG
TGTTCAATTTCATGTTCTAGTTGCTTTGTTTTACTGGTTTCACCTGTTCTATTAGGTGTTACATGCTGTT
CATCTGTTACATTGTCGATCTGTTCATGGTGAACAGCTTTGAATGCACCAAAAACTCGTAAAAGCTCTGA
TGTATCTATCTTTTTTACACCGTTTTCATCTGTGCATATGGACAGTTTTCCCTTTGATATGTAACGGTGA
ACAGTTGTTCTACTTTTGTTTGTTAGTCTTGATGCTTCACTGATAGATACAAGAGCCATAAGAACCTCAG
ATCCTTCCGTATTTAGCCAGTATGTTCTCTAGTGTGGTTCGTTGTTTTTGCGTGAGCCATGAGAACGAAC
CATTGAGATCATACTTACTTTGCATGTCACTCAAAAATTTTGCCTCAAAACTGGTGAGCTGAATTTTTGC
AGTTAAAGCATCGTGTAGTGTTTTTCTTAGTCCGTTATGTAGGTAGGAATCTGATGTAATGGTTGTTGGT
ATTTTGTCACCATTCATTTTTATCTGGTTGTTCTCAAGTTCGGTTACGAGATCCATTTGTCTATCTAGTT
CAACTTGGAAAATCAACGTATCAGTCGGGCGGCCTCGCTTATCAACCACCAATTTCATATTGCTGTAAGT
GTTTAAATCTTTACTTATTGGTTTCAAAACCCATTGGTTAAGCCTTTTAAACTCATGGTAGTTATTTTCA
AGCATTAACATGAACTTAAATTCATCAAGGCTAATCTCTATATTTGCCTTGTGAGTTTTCTTTTGTGTTA
GTTCTTTTAATAACCACTCATAAATCCTCATAGAGTATTTGTTTTCAAAAGACTTAACATGTTCCAGATT
ATATTTTATGAATTTTTTTAACTGGAAAAGATAAGGCAATATCTCTTCACTAAAAACTAATTCTAATTTT
TCGCTTGAGAACTTGGCATAGTTTGTCCACTGGAAAATCTCAAAGCCTTTAACCAAAGGATTCCTGATTT
CCACAGTTCTCGTCATCAGCTCTCTGGTTGCTTTAGCTAATACACCATAAGCATTTTCCCTACTGATGTT
CATCATCTGAGCGTATTGGTTATAAGTGAACGATACCGTCCGTTCTTTCCTTGTAGGGTTTTCAATCGTG
GGGTTGAGTAGTGCCACACAGCATAAAATTAGCTTGGTTTCATGCTCCGTTAAGTCATAGCGACTAATCG
CTAGTTCATTTGCTTTGAAAACAACTAATTCAGACATACATCTCAATTGGTCTAGGTGATTTTAATCACT
ATACCAATTGAGATGGGCTAGTCAATGATAATTACTAGTCCTTTTCCTTTGAGTTGTGGGTATCTGTAAA
TTCTGCTAGACCTTTGCTGGAAAACTTGTAAATTCTGCTAGACCCTCTGTAAATTCCGCTAGACCTTTGT
GTGTTTTTTTTGTTTATATTCAAGTGGTTATAATTTATAGAATAAAGAAAGAATAAAAAAAGATAAAAAG
AATAGATCCCAGCCCTGTGTATAACTCACTACTTTAGTCAGTTCCGCAGTATTACAAAAGGATGTCGCAA
ACGCTGTTTGCTCCTCTACAAAACAGACCTTAAAACCCTAAAGGCTTAAGTAGCACCCTCGCAAGCTCGG
GCAAATCGCTGAATATTCCTTTTGTCTCCGACCATCAGGCACCTGAGTCGCTGTCTTTTTCGTGACATTC
AGTTCGCTGCGCTCACGGCTCTGGCAGTGAATGGGGGTAAATGGCACTACAGGCGCCTTTTATGGATTCA
TGCAAGGAAACTACCCATAATACAAGAAAAGCCCGTCACGGGCTTCTCAGGGCGTTTTATGGCGGGTCTG
CTATGTGGTGCTATCTGACTTTTTGCTGTTCAGCAGTTCCTGCCCTCTGATTTTCCAGTCTGACCACTTC
GGATTATCCCGTGACAGGTCATTCAGACTGGCTAATGCACCCAGTAAGGCAGCGGTATCATCAACAGGCT
TACCCGTCTTACTGTCCCTAGTGCTTGGATTCTCACCAATAAAAAACGCCCGGCGGCAACCGAGCGTTCT
GAACAAATCCAGATGGAGTTCTGAGGTCATTACTGGATCTATCAACAGGAGTCCAAGCGAGCTCGTAAAC
TTGGTCTGACAGTTACCAATGCTTAATCAGTGAGGCACCTATCTCAGCGATCTGTCTATTTCGTTCATCC
ATAGTTGCCTGACTCCCCGTCGTGTAGATAACTACGATACGGGAGGGCTTACCATCTGGCCCCAGTGCTG
CAATGATACCGCGAGACCCACGCTCACCGGCTCCAGATTTATCAGCAATAAACCAGCCAGCCGGAAGGGC
CGAGCGCAGAAGTGGTCCTGCAACTTTATCCGCCTCCATCCAGTCTATTAATTGTTGCCGGGAAGCTAGA
GTAAGTAGTTCGCCAGTTAATAGTTTGCGCAACGTTGTTGCCATTGCTACAGGCATCGTGGTGTCACGCT
CGTCGTTTGGTATGGCTTCATTCAGCTCCGGTTCCCAACGATCAAGGCGAGTTACATGATCCCCCATGTT
GTGCAAAAAAGCGGTTAGCTCCTTCGGTCCTCCGATCGTTGTCAGAAGTAAGTTGGCCGCAGTGTTATCA
CTCATGGTTATGGCAGCACTGCATAATTCTCTTACTGTCATGCCATCCGTAAGATGCTTTTCTGTGACTG
GTGAGTACTCAACCAAGTCATTCTGAGAATAGTGTATGCGGCGACCGAGTTGCTCTTGCCCGGCGTCAAT
ACGGGATAATACCGCGCCACATAGCAGAACTTTAAAAGTGCTCATCATTGGAAAACGTTCTTCGGGGCGA
AAACTCTCAAGGATCTTACCGCTGTTGAGATCCAGTTCGATGTAACCCACTCGTGCACCCAACTGATCTT
CAGCATCTTTTACTTTCACCAGCGTTTCTGGGTGAGCAAAAACAGGAAGGCAAAATGCCGCAAAAAAGGG
AATAAGGGCGACACGGAAATGTTGAATACTCATACTCTTCCTTTTTCAATATTATTGAAGCATTTATCAG
GGTTATTGTCTCATGAGCGGATACATATTTGAATGTATTTAGAAAAATAAACAAATAGGGGTTCCGCGCA
CATTTCCCCGAAAAGTGCCACCTGACGTCTCTTTCCTGCGTTATCCCCTGATTCTGTGGATAACCGTATT
ACCGCCTTTGAGTGAGCTGATACCGCTCGCCGCAGCCCAGCCTACACCCCGGGTCTAGGGCGGCGGATTT
GTCCTACTCAGGAGAGCGTTCACCGACAAACAACAGATAAAACGAAAGGCCCAGTCTTTCGACTGAGCCT
TTCGTTTTATTTGATGCCTCTAGACTCAGCTAATTAAGCTTATTTGTATAGTTCATCCATGCCATGTGTA
ATCCCAGCAGCTGTTACAAACTCAAGAAGGACCATGTGGTCTCTCTTTTCGTTGGGATCTTTCGAAAGCT
TAGATTGTGTGGACAGGTAATGGTTGTCTGGTAAAAGGACAGGGCCATCGCCAATTGGAGTATTTTGTTG
ATAATGGTCTGCTAGTTGAACGCCTCCATCTTCAATGTTGTGTCTAATTTTGAAGTTAGCTTTGATTCCA
TTCTTTTGTTTGTCTGCCGTGATGTATACATTGTCTGAGATGTAGTTGTATTCCAATTTGTGTCCAAGAA
TGTTTCCATCTTCTTTAAAATCAATACCTTTTAACTCGATTCTATTAACAAGGGTATCACCTTCAAACTT
GACTTCAGCACGTGTCTTGTAGTTCCCGTCATCTTTGAAAAATATAGTTCTTTCCTGTACATAACCTTCG
GGCATGGCACTCTTGAAAAAGTCATGCTGTTTCATATGATCTGGGTATCTTGCAAAGCATTGAACACCCC
AAGTGAGAGTAGTGACAAGTGTTGGCCATGGAACAGGTAGTTTTCCAGTAGTGCAAATAAATTTAAGGGT
AAGTTTTCCGTATGTTGCATCACCTTCACCCTCTCCACTGACAGAAAATTTGTGCCCATTAACATCACCA
TCTAATTCAACAAGAATTGGGACAACTCCAGTGAAAAGTTCTTCTCCTTTACTCATGGTACCTTTCTCCT
CTTTAATGAATTCGGTCAGTGCGTCCTGCTGATGTGCTCAGTATCTTGTTATCCGCTCACAATGTCAATT
GTTATCCGCTCACAATTCTCGAGGTGAAGACGAAAGGGCCTCGTGATACGCCTATTTTTATAGGTTAATG
TCATGATAATAATGGTTTCTTAGACGTCAGGTGGCACTTTTCGGGTCACAAAAGACATTCCACCAAACGT
CGTGGCGGCTGGCGTTCCTTGGATAAATATCTAACACCGTGCGTGTTGACTATTTTACCTCTGGCGGTGA
TAATGGTTGCATGTACTAGAATATCAGCAGGACGCACTGACCGAATTCATTAAATAGGAGAAAGGTACCG
CATGGTTAGTAAAGGAGAAGAAAATAACATGGCACTGATTAAGGAGAACATGCACATGAAGCTGTACATG
GAGGGCACCGTGAACAACCACCACTTCAAGTGCACATCCGAGGGCGAAGGCAAGCCCTACGAGGGCACCC
AGACCATGAGAATCAAGGCCGTCGAGGGCGGCCCTCTCCCCTTCGCCTTCGACATCCTGGCTACCAGCTT
CATGTACGGCAGCAAAACCTTCATCAACCACACCCAGGGCATCCCCGACTTCTTTAAGCAGTCCTTCCCT
GAGGGCTTCACATGGGAGAGAGTCACCACATACGAAGACGGGGGCGTGCTGACCGCTACCCAGGACACCA
GCCTCCAGGACGGCTGCCTCATCTACAACGTCAAGATCAGAGGGGTGAACTTCCCATCCAACGGCCCTGT
GATGCAGAAGAAAACACTCGGCTGGGAGGCCTCCACCGAGACCCTGTACCCCGCTGACGGCGGCCTGGAA
GGCAGAGCCGACATGGCCCTGAAGCTCGTGGGCGGGGGCCACCTGATCTGCAACTTGAAGACCACATACA
GATCCAAGAAACCCGCTAAGAACCTCAAGATGCCCGGCGTCTACTATGTGGACAGAAGACTGGAAAGAAT
CAAGGAGGCCGACAAAGAGACCTACGTCGAGCAGCACGAGGTGGCTGTGGCCAGATACTGCGACCTCCCT
AGCAAACTGGGGCACAGAGTCTAGGGGATCCCCCGGGCTGCAGGAATTCGATATCACGCAAAAAACCCCG
CTTCGGCGGGGTTTTTTCGCGAGCTCGAATTCACTGGCCGTCGTTTTACATAGGTCTAGGGCGGCGGATT
TGTCCTACTCAGGAGAGCGTTCACCGACAAACAACAGATAAAACGAAAGGCCCAGTCTTTCGACTGAGCC
TTTCGTTTTATTTGATGCCTCTAGCACGCGTACAATGGGATCCCCCGGGCTGCAGGAATTCGATATCAAG
CTTATTTGTATAGTTCATCCATGCCATGTGTAATCCCAGCAGCTGTTACAAACTCAAGAAGGACCATGTG
GTCTCTCTTTTCGTTGGGATCTTTCGAAAGCTTAGATTGGTAGGACAGGTAATGGTTGTCTGGTAAAAGG
ACAGGGCCATCGCCAATTGGAGTATTTTGTTGATAATGGTCTGCTAGTTGAACACCTCCATCTTCAATGT
TGTGTCTAATTTTGAAGTTCGCTTTGATTCCATTCTTTTGTTTGTCTGCCGTGATGTATACATTGTGTGA
GTTATAGTTGTATTCCAATTTGTGTCCAAGAATGTTTCCATCTTCTTTAAAATCAATACCTTTTAACTCG
ATTCTATTAACAAGGGTATCACCTTCAAACTTGACTTCAGCACGTGTCTTGTAGTTCCCGTCATCTTTGA
AAAATATAGTTCTTTCCTGTACATAACCTTCGGGCATGGCACTCTTGAAAAAGTCATGCTGTTTCATATG
ATCTGGGTATCTCGCAAAGCATTGAACACCATAACCCAAAGTAGTGACAAGTGTTGGCCATGGAACAGGT
AGTTTTCCAGTAGTGCAAATCAATTTAAGGGTAAGTTTTCCGTATGTTGCATCACCTTCACCCTCTCCAC
TGACAGAAAATTTGTGCCCATTAACATCACCATCTAATTCAACAAGAATTGGGACAACTCCAGTGAAAAG
TTCTTCTCCTTTACTCATGCGGTACCTTTCTCCTCTTTAATGAATTCGGTCAGTGCGTCCTGCTGATGTG
CTCAGTATCTCTATCACTGATAGGGATGTCAATCTCTATCACTGATAGGGACTCGAGGTGAAGACGAAAG
GGCCTCGTGCTCGAGTACGTCTAGGACCAAAACGAAAAAAGGCCCCCCTTTCGGGAGGCCTCTTTTCTGG
AATTTGGTACCGAGCCTTAATAACCCTCACTATAGGGAGATTGTGAGCGGATAACAATTCGCTTTGTGAG
CGGATAACAAGATACTGAGCACATCAGCAGGACGCACTGACCGAATTCATTAAAGAGGAGAAAGGTACCA
TGTCCAGATTAGATAAAAGTAAAGTGATTAACAGCGCATTAGAGCTGCTTAATGAGGTCGGAATCGAAGG
TTTAACAACCCGTAAACTCGCCCAGAAGCTAGGTGTAGAGCAGCCTACATTGTATTGGCATGTAAAAAAT
AAGCGGGCTTTGCTCGACGCCTTAGCCATTGAGATGTTAGATAGGCACCATACTCACTTTTGCCCTTTAG
AAGGGGAAAGCTGGCAAGATTTTTTACGTAATAACGCTAAAAGTTTTAGATGTGCTTTACTAAGTCATCG
CGATGGAGCAAAAGTACATTTAGGTACACGGCCTACAGAAAAACAGTATGAAACTCTAGAAAATCAATTA
GCCTTTTTATGCCAACAAGGTTTTTCACTAGAGAATGCATTATATGCACTCAGCGCTGTGGGGCATTTTA
CTTTAGGTTGCGTATTGGAAGATCAAGAGCATCAAGTCGCTAAAGAAGAAAGGGAAACACCTACTACTGA
TAGTATGCCGCCATTATTACGACAAGCTATCGAATTATTTGATCACCAAGGTGCAGAGCCAGCCTTCTTA
TTCGGCCTTGAATTGATCATATGCGGATTAGAAAAACAACTTAAATGTGAAAGTGGGTCTGCAGCAAACG
ACGAAAACTACGCTTTAGCAGCTTAATCTAGAGGCATCAAATAAAACGAAAGGCTCAGTCGAAAGACTGG
GCCTTTCGTTTTATCTGTTGTTTGTCGGTGAACGCTCTCCTGAGTAGGACAAATCCGCCGCCCTAGACCT
AGCTGCAGGTCGAGGATAAATATCTAACACCGTGCGTGTTGACTATTTTACCTCTGGCGGTGATAATGGT
TGCATGTACTAGAATTCATTAAAGAGGAGAAAGGTACCATATGGTGAATGTGAAACCAGTAACGTTATAC
GATGTCGCAGAGTATGCCGGTGTCTCTTATCAGACCGTTTCCCGCGTGGTGAACCAGGCCAGCCACGTTT
CTGCGAAAACGCGGGAAAAAGTGGAAGCGGCGATGGCGGAGCTGAATTACATTCCCAACCGCGTGGCACA
ACAACTGGCGGGCAAACAGTCGTTGCTGATTGGCGTTGCCACCTCCAGTCTGGCCCTGCACGCGCCGTCG
CAAATTGTCGCGGCGATTAAATCTCGCGCCGATCAACTGGGTGCCAGCGTGGTGGTGTCGATGGTAGAAC
GAAGCGGCGTCGAAGCCTGTAAAGCGGCGGTGCACAATCTTCTCGCGCAACGCGTCAGTGGGCTGATCAT
TAACTATCCGCTGGATGACCAGGATGCCATTGCTGTGGAAGCTGCCTGCACTAATGTTCCGGCGTTATTT
CTTGATGTCTCTGACCAGACACCCATCAACAGTATTATTTTCTCCCATGAAGACGGTACGCGACTGGGCG
TGGAGCATCTGGTCGCATTGGGTCACCAGCAAATCGCGCTGTTAGCGGGCCCATTAAGTTCTGTCTCGGC
GCGTCTGCGTCTGGCTGGCTGGCATAAATATCTCACTCGCAATCAAATTCAGCCGATAGCGGAACGGGAA
GGCGACTGGAGTGCCATGTCCGGTTTTCAACAAACCATGCAAATGCTGAATGAGGGCATCGTTCCCACTG
CGATGCTGGTTGCCAACGATCAGATGGCGCTGGGCGCAATGCGCGCCATTACCGAGTCCGGGCTGCGCGT
TGGTGCGGATATCTCGGTAGTGGGATACGACGATACCGAAGACAGCTCATGTTATATCCCGCCGTTAACC
ACCATCAAACAGGATTTTCGCCTGCTGGGGCAAACCAGCGTGGACCGCTTGCTGCAACTCTCTCAGGGCC
AGGCGGTGAAGGGCAATCAGCTGTTGCCCGTCTCACTGGTGAAAAGAAAAACCACCCTGGCGCCCAATAC
GCAAACCGCCTCTCCCCGCGCGTTGGCCGATTCATTAATGCAGCTGGCACGACAGGTTTCCCGACTGGAA
AGCGGGCAGGCAGCAAACGACGAAAACTACGCTTTAGCAGCTTAAAAGCTTAATTAGCTGAGTCTAGAGG
CATCAAATAAAACGAAAGGCTCAGTCGAAAGACTGGGCCTTTCGTTTTATCTGTTGTTTGTCGGTGAACG
CTCTCCTGAGTAGGACAAATCCGCCGCCCTAGACCTAGCTGCAGGTCGAGTCCCTATCAGTGATAGAGAT
TGACATCCCTATCAGTGATAGAGATACTGAGCACATCAGCAGGACGCACTGACCGAATTCATTAAAGAGG
AGAAAGGTACCATGAGCACAAAAAAGAAA
[261 nt withheld, positions 9550-9810]
ATGCAGCCGTC
Features (pLannotate 1.2.2; 30 found; start..end, strand, type, name):
    425..454     +  CDS            ssrA tag (LVA) (fragment): C-terminal peptide that mediates degradation in bacteria through the ClpXP and ClpAP proteases (McGinness et al., 2006) mutant LVA variant that confers accelerated degradation under some conditions (Andersen et al., 1998)
    493..579     +  terminator     rrnB T1 terminator: Escherichia coli rrnB; transcription terminator T1 from the E. coli rrnB gene
   1117..2067    -  CDS            Rep101: RepA protein needed for replication with the pSC101 origin; rep101
   2115..2337    -  rep_origin     pSC101 ori: low-copy replication origin that requires the Rep101 protein
   2829..2923    -  terminator     lambda t0 terminator: transcription terminator from phage lambda
   2953..3813    -  CDS            AmpR: β-lactamase; bla; confers resistance to ampicillin, carbenicillin, and related antibiotics
   3814..3918    -  promoter       AmpR promoter: bla
   4057..4143    -  terminator     rrnB T1 terminator: Escherichia coli rrnB; transcription terminator T1 from the E. coli rrnB gene
   4173..4883    -  CDS            SCFP3A: SCFP3A is a basic (constitutively fluorescent) cyan fluorescent protein published in 2006, derived from Aequorea victoria. It is reported to be a very rapidly-maturing monomer with low acid sensitivity.
   4914..4946    -  promoter       PLtetO-1 promoter (fragment): modified phage lambda PL promoter with tet operator sites (Lutz and Bujard, 1997)
   4946..4962    -  protein_bind   lac operator: The lac repressor binds to the lac operator to inhibit transcription in E. coli. This inhibition can be relieved by adding lactose or isopropyl-β-D-thiogalactopyranoside (IPTG). lac repressor encoded by lacI
   4969..4985    -  protein_bind   lac operator: The lac repressor binds to the lac operator to inhibit transcription in E. coli. This inhibition can be relieved by adding lactose or isopropyl-β-D-thiogalactopyranoside (IPTG). lac repressor encoded by lacI
   5203..5222    +  promoter       PLtetO-1 promoter (fragment): modified phage lambda PL promoter with tet operator sites (Lutz and Bujard, 1997)
   5252..5980    +  CDS            mNeptune: mNeptune is a basic (constitutively fluorescent) far red fluorescent protein published in 2009, derived from Entacmaea quadricolor. It is reported to be a rapidly-maturing monomer with moderate acid sensitivity.
   6049..6070    +  CDS            lacZα (fragment): LacZα fragment of β-galactosidase; lacZ fragment
   6088..6174    -  terminator     rrnB T1 terminator: Escherichia coli rrnB; transcription terminator T1 from the E. coli rrnB gene
   6198..6235    +  misc_feature   MCS (fragment): pBluescript multiple cloning site
   6235..6945    -  CDS            SYFP2: SYFP2 is a basic (constitutively fluorescent) yellow fluorescent protein published in 2006, derived from Aequorea victoria. It is reported to be a very rapidly-maturing monomer with moderate acid sensitivity.
   6978..7051    -  promoter       PLtetO-1 promoter: modified phage lambda PL promoter with tet operator sites (Lutz and Bujard, 1997)
   7181..7197    +  protein_bind   lac operator: The lac repressor binds to the lac operator to inhibit transcription in E. coli. This inhibition can be relieved by adding lactose or isopropyl-β-D-thiogalactopyranoside (IPTG). lac repressor encoded by lacI
   7204..7220    +  protein_bind   lac operator: The lac repressor binds to the lac operator to inhibit transcription in E. coli. This inhibition can be relieved by adding lactose or isopropyl-β-D-thiogalactopyranoside (IPTG). lac repressor encoded by lacI
   7220..7252    +  promoter       PLtetO-1 promoter (fragment): modified phage lambda PL promoter with tet operator sites (Lutz and Bujard, 1997)
   7280..7900    +  CDS            tetR: TETR2_ECOLX - Experimental evidence at protein level: Swiss-Prot protein existence level 1. TetR is the repressor of the tetracycline resistance element; its N-terminal region forms a helix-turn-helix structure and binds DNA. Binding of tetracycline to TetR reduces the repressor affinity for the tetracycline resistance gene (tetA) promoter operator sites. From Escherichia coli.
   7904..7933    +  CDS            ssrA tag (LVA) (fragment): C-terminal peptide that mediates degradation in bacteria through the ClpXP and ClpAP proteases (McGinness et al., 2006) mutant LVA variant that confers accelerated degradation under some conditions (Andersen et al., 1998)
   7948..8034    +  terminator     rrnB T1 terminator: Escherichia coli rrnB; transcription terminator T1 from the E. coli rrnB gene
   8170..9249    +  CDS            lacI: lac repressor; lacI; The lac repressor binds to the lac operator to inhibit transcription in E. coli. This inhibition can be relieved by adding lactose or isopropyl-β-D-thiogalactopyranoside (IPTG).
   9253..9282    +  CDS            ssrA tag (LVA) (fragment): C-terminal peptide that mediates degradation in bacteria through the ClpXP and ClpAP proteases (McGinness et al., 2006) mutant LVA variant that confers accelerated degradation under some conditions (Andersen et al., 1998)
   9314..9400    +  terminator     rrnB T1 terminator: Escherichia coli rrnB; transcription terminator T1 from the E. coli rrnB gene
   9431..9504    +  promoter       PLtetO-1 promoter: modified phage lambda PL promoter with tet operator sites (Lutz and Bujard, 1997)
   9532..421     +  CDS            cI (across the origin) (sequence partly withheld): RPC1_LAMBD - Experimental evidence at protein level: Swiss-Prot protein existence level 1. Acts as a transcriptional repressor that allows virus to establish and maintain latency. Prevents both the viral DNA replication and the exit programs. Clamps the two operator OL (operator left made of OL1, OL2 and OL3 sites) and OR (operator right made of OR1, OR2 and OR3 sites) together by binding to them and arranging the intervening DNA in a loop. This step allows repression of lytic pR and pL promoters by binding to OL1, OL2, OR1 and OR2 simultaneously. The binding of cI on OR2 additionally activate
