[The description below was written by a language model from this plasmid's Addgene catalogue record and pLannotate feature annotations shown in this document.]
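Description:
pJP_Rep00 is a low-copy synthetic-biology plasmid for E. coli, built by Gibson cloning from the repressilator plasmid pLPT107 and totalling about 9.8 kb. It replicates from the pSC101 origin with its Rep101 (RepA) initiator protein, which keeps copy number low, and it is selected through the β-lactamase gene (AmpR) for ampicillin resistance.

The payload is a three-node repressilator, a ring oscillator in which each repressor shuts off the next. The feature table shows tetR, lacI and lambda cI coding sequences, each followed by an LVA-variant ssrA degradation tag that speeds protein turnover via ClpXP/ClpAP, and each closed by an rrnB T1 terminator. cI is driven by a complete PLtetO-1 promoter, so it is repressed by TetR. The tetR gene sits downstream of a region annotated with two lac operators and a partial PLtetO-1 match. According to the catalogue entry, this node is controlled by the inserted PT3lacO promoter, which the name suggests is a T3 phage-type promoter under LacI control. The annotation tool does not label a T3 promoter, nor a promoter upstream of lacI. Three fluorescent reporters on the same plasmid report node activity: SYFP2 under PLtetO-1, SCFP3A behind a lac-operator-bearing promoter, and an mNeptune-like far-red protein preceded only by a short promoter fragment.

The stated purpose is a light-inducible repressilator. No light-sensing component or polymerase is annotated on this plasmid, so the optogenetic input is presumably supplied from elsewhere, though the record does not say how. The associated work uses the oscillator to modulate spatiotemporal patterns with light.
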