Addgene plasmid #219677: pJP_Rep00
Purpose: Light-inducible repressilator (modified from pLPT107). PT3lacO promoter controls the expression of TetR node.
Depositing lab: Yolanda Schaerli. Depositing organization: Universite de Lausanne (UNIL). Publication: From resonance to chaos by modulating spatiotemporal patterns through a synthetic optogenetic oscillator. Park JH, Hollo G, Schaerli Y. Nat Commun. 2024 Aug 23;15(1):7284. doi: 10.1038/s41467-024-51626-w. PubMed 39179558.
Backbone
  Vector backbone: pLPT107
  Backbone size w/o insert (bp): 9600
  Total vector size (bp): 9821
  Vector type: Synthetic Biology
Growth in bacteria
  Bacterial resistance: Ampicillin, 100 μg/mL
  Growth temperature: 37°C
  Growth strain: NEB Stable
  Copy number: Low Copy
Gene/Insert
  Gene/Insert name: PT3lacO
  Promoter: PT3lacO
  Cloning method: Gibson Cloning
  Sequencing primers: 5′ tagggactcgaggtgaag; 3′ tatctaatctggacatgg
Terms and licenses: Academic/Nonprofit Terms; Industry Terms: Not Available to Industry
Depositor comments: Please visit https://doi.org/10.1101/2024.03.28.586779 for bioRxiv preprint.
How to cite: pJP_Rep00 was a gift from Yolanda Schaerli (Addgene plasmid # 219677 ; http://n2t.net/addgene:219677 ; RRID:Addgene_219677)
